>Addgene plasmid #65517 | pDRFLIP39 | depositor full sequence | sequence record 111427 | pDRFLIP39 sequence 9769 bps
GTAGAACTATGAGCTTTTTTTGTTTCTGTTTTCCTTTTTTTTTTTTTTACCTCTGTGGAAATTGTTACTC
TCACACTCTTTAGTTCGTTTGTTTGTTTTGTTTATTCCAATTATGACCGGTGACGAAACGTGGTCGATGG
TGGGTACCGCTTATGCTCCCCTCCATTAGTTTCGATTATATAAAAAGGCCAAATATTGTATTATTTTCAA
ATGTCCTATCATTATCGTCTAACATCTAATTTCTCTTAAATTTTTTCTCTTTCTTTCCTATAACACCAAT
AGTGAAAATCTTTTTTTCTTCTATATCTACAAAAACTTTTTTTTTCTATCAACCTCGTTGATAAATTTTT
TCTTTAACAATCGTTAATAATTAATTAATTGGAAAATAACCATTTTTTCTCTCTTTTATACACACATTCA
AAAGAAAGAAAAAAAATATACCCCAGCCTCGATCTAGAAATAATTTTGTTTAACTTTAAGAAGGAGATAT
ACATATGCGGGGTTCTCATCATCATCATCATCATGGTATGGCTAGCATGACTGGTGGACAGCAAATGGGT
CGGGATCTGTACGACGATGACGATAAGGATCCGGGCCTCGAGGTTTCTAAAGGTGAAGAATTGTTTACGG
GCGTCGTCCCGATCCTCGTGGAACTCGACGGGGATGTTAACGGGCATAAGTTTTCGGTCAGCGGGGAAGG
GGAGGGGGACGCGACGTATGGGAAGCTCACTCTCAAGCTGATCTGTACGACGGGGAAACTCCCGGTCCCG
TGGCCGACGCTGGTCACGACGCTGGGATACGGGCTCCAATGCTTTGCGAGGTATCCGGACCACATGAAAC
AGCATGACTTTTTCAAATCGGCGATGCCGGAGGGATACGTGCAGGAACGGACGATCTTTTTCAAAGACGA
TGGGAACTATAAGACGCGGGCGGAAGTCAAGTTTGAAGGGGACACGCTCGTCAACCGGATCGAACTCAAG
GGGATTGACTTCAAAGAGGATGGGAACATACTCGGCCATAAGCTCGAATACAATTACAACTCGCATAACG
TATACATCACCGCGGATAAGCAAAAGAACGGGATCAAAGCCAATTTCAAAATCCGGCATAACATAGAGGA
TGGGGGGGTCCAACTGGCGGATCACTATCAGCAAAACACGCCGATAGGGGATGGGCCGGTCCTCCTCCCG
GATAACCATTACCTCTCGTACCAAAGCGCGCTCTTCAAGGACCCGAATGAGAAACGGGACCACATGGTTC
TCCTGGAGTTCCTCACGGCGGCGGGCATAGGTACCGATATCACAAGTTTGTACAAAAAAGCTGAACGAGA
AACGTAAAATGATATAAATATCAATATATTAAATTAGATTTTGCATAAAAAACAGACTACATAATACTGT
AAAACACAACATATCCAGTCACTATGGCGGCCGCATTAGGCACCCCAGGCTTTACACTTTATGCTTCCGG
CTCGTATAATGTGTGGATTTTGAGTTAGGATCCGTCGAGATTTTCAGGAGCTAAGGAAGCTAAAATGGAG
AAAAAAATCACTGGATATACCACCGTTGATATATCCCAATGGCATCGTAAAGAACATTTTGAGGCATTTC
AGTCAGTTGCTCAATGTACCTATAACCAGACCGTTCAGCTGGATATTACGGCCTTTTTAAAGACCGTAAA
GAAAAATAAGCACAAGTTTTATCCGGCCTTTATTCACATTCTTGCCCGCCTGATGAATGCTCATCCGGAA
TTCCGTATGGCAATGAAAGACGGTGAGCTGGTGATATGGGATAGTGTTCACCCTTGTTACACCGTTTTCC
ATGAGCAAACTGAAACGTTTTCATCGCTCTGGAGTGAATACCACGACGATTTCCGGCAGTTTCTACACAT
ATATTCGCAAGATGTGGCGTGTTACGGTGAAAACCTGGCCTATTTCCCTAAAGGGTTTATTGAGAATATG
TTTTTCGTCTCAGCCAATCCCTGGGTGAGTTTCACCAGTTTTGATTTAAACGTGGCCAATATGGACAACT
TCTTCGCCCCCGTTTTCACCATGGGCAAATATTATACGCAAGGCGACAAGGTGCTGATGCCGCTGGCGAT
TCAGGTTCATCATGCCGTTTGTGATGGGCTTCCATGTCGGCAGAATGCTTAATGAATTACACAGTACTGC
GATGAGTGGCAGGGCGGGGCGTAAACGCGTGGATCCGGCTTACTAAAAGCCAGATAACAGTATGCGTATT
TGCGCGCTGATTTTTGCGGTATAAGAATATATACTGATATGTATACCCGAAGTATGTCAAAAAGAGGTAT
GCTATGAAGCAGCGTATTACAGTGACAGTTGACAGCGACAGCTATCAGTTGCTCAAGGCATATATGATGT
CAATATCTCCGGTCTGGTAAGCACAACCATGCAGAATGAAGCCCGTCGTCTGCGTGCCGAACGCTGGAAA
GCGGAAAATCAGGAAGGGATGGCTGAGGTCGCCCGGTTTATTGAAATGAACGGCTCTTTTGCTGACGAGA
ACAGGGGCTGGTGAAATGCAGTTTAAGGTTTACACCTATAAAACTTTTGCTGACGAGAACAGGGGCTGGT
GAAATGCAGTTTAAGGTTTACACCTATAAAAGAGAGAGCCGTTATCGTCTGTTTGTGGATGTACAGAGTG
ATATTATTGACACGCCCGGGCGACGGATGGTGATCCCCCTGGCCAGTGCACGTCTGCTGTCAGATAAAGT
CTCCCGTGAACTTTACCCGGTGGTGCATATCGGGGATGAAAGCTGGCGCATGATGACCACCGATATGGCC
AGTGTGCCGGTCTCCGTTATCGGGGAAGAAGTGGCTGATCTCAGCCACCGCGAAAATGACATCAAAAACG
CCATTAACCTGATGTTCTGGGGAATATAAATGTCAGGCTCCCTTATACACAGCCAGTCTGCAGGTCGACC
ATAGTGACTGGATATGTTGTGTTTTACAGTATTATGTAGTCTGTTTTTTATGCAAAATCTAATTTAATAT
ATTGATATTTATATCATTTTACGTTTCTCGTTCAGCTTTCTTGTACAAAGTGGTGATATCGACTAGTGTG
AGCAAGGGCGAGGAGCTGTTCACCGGGGTGGTGCCCATCCTGGTCGAGCTGGACGGCGACGTAAACGGCC
ACAAGTTCAGCGTGTCCGGCGAGGGCGAGGGCGATGCCACCTACGGCAAGCTGACCCTGAAGTTCATCTG
CACCACCGGTAAGCTGCCCGTGCCCTGGCCCACCCTCGTGACCACCCTGACCTGGGGCGTGCAGTGCTTC
GCCCGCTACCCCGACCACATGAAGCAGCACGACTTCTTCAAGTCCGCCATGCCCGAAGGCTACGTCCAGG
AGCGCACCATCTTCTTCAAGGACGACGGCAACTACAAGACCCGCGCCGAGGTGAAGTTCGAGGGCGACAC
CCTGGTGAACCGCATCGAGCTGAAGGGCATCGACTTCAAGGAGGACGGCAACATCCTGGGGCACAAGCTG
GAGTACAACGCCATCAGCGACAACGTCTATATCACCGCCGACAAGCAGAAGAACGGCATCAAGGCCAACT
TCAAGATCCGCCACAACATCGAGGACGGCAGCGTGCAGCTCGCCGACCACTACCAGCAGAACACCCCCAT
CGGCGACGGCCCCGTGCTGCTGCCCGACAACCACTACCTGAGCACCCAGTCCGCCCTGTTCAAAGACCCC
AACGAGAAGCGCGATCACATGGTCCTGCTGGAGTTCCTGACCGCCGCCGGGATCACTCTCGGCATGGACG
AGCTGTACAAGGAACAAAAATTGATAAGTGAGGAAGATTTATAAGGGCCGGGCTGCAGGAATTCGATATC
AAGCTTATCGATACCGTCGACCTCGAGGGGGGGCCCGGTACCCAATTCGCCCTATAGTGAGTCGTATTAC
GCGCGGATCCAGCTTTGGACTTCTTCGCCAGAGGTTTGGTCAAGTCTCCAATCAAGGTTGTCGGCTTGTC
TACCTTGCCAGAAATTTACGAAAAGATGGAAAAGGGTCAAATCGTTGGTAGATACGTTGTTGACACTTCT
AAATAAGCGAATTTCTTATGATTTATGATTTTTATTATTAAATAAGTTATAAAAAAAATAAGTGTATACA
AATTTTAAAGTGACTCTTAGGTTTTAAAACGARAATTCTTATTCTTGAGTAACTCTTTCCTGTAGGTCAG
GTTGCTTTCTCAGGTATAGCATGAGGTCGCTCTTATTGACCACACCTCTACCGGCATGCCAATTCACTGG
CCGTCGTTTTACAACGTCGTGACTGGGAAAACCCTGGCGTTACCCAACTTAATCGCCTTGCAGCACATCC
CCCTTTCGCCAGCTGGCGTAATAGCGAAGAGGCCCGCACCGATCGCCCTTCCCAACAGTTGCGCAGCCTG
AATGGCGAATGGCGCCTGATGCGGTATTTTCTCCTTACGCATCTGTGCGGTATTTCACACCGCATAATCG
GATCGTACTTGTTACCCATCATTGAATTTTGAACATCCGAACCTGGGAGTTTTCCCTGAAACAGATAGTA
TATTTGAACCTGTATAATAATATATAGTCTAGCGCTTTACGGAAGACAATGTATGTATTTCGGTTCCTGG
AGAAACTATTGCATCTATTGCATAGGTAATCTTGCACGTCGCATCCCCGGTTCATTTTCTGCGTTTCCAT
CTTGCACTTCAATAGCATATCTTTGTTAACGAAGCATCTGTGCTTCATTTTGTAGAACAAAAATGCAACG
CGAGAGCGCTAATTTTTCAAACAAAGAATCTGAGCTGCATTTTTACAGAACAGAAATGCAACGCGAAAGC
GCTATTTTACCAACGAAGAATCTGTGCTTCATTTTTGTAAAACAAAAATGCAACGCGAGAGCGCTAATTT
TTCAAACAAAGAATCTGAGCTGCATTTTTACAGAACAGAAATGCAACGCGAGAGCGCTATTTTACCAACA
AAGAATCTATACTTCTTTTTTGTTCTACAAAAATGCATCCCGAGAGCGCTATTTTTCTAACAAAGCATCT
TAGATTACTTTTTTTCTCCTTTGTGCGCTCTATAATGCAGTCTCTTGATAACTTTTTGCACTGTAGGTCC
GTTAAGGTTAGAAGAAGGCTACTTTGGTGTCTATTTTCTCTTCCATAAAAAAAGCCTGACTCCACTTCCC
GCGTTTACTGATTACTAGCGAAGCTGCGGGTGCATTTTTTCAAGATAAAGGCATCCCCGATTATATTCTA
TACCGATGTGGATTGCGCATACTTTGTGAACAGAAAGTGATAGCGTTGATGATTCTTCATTGGTCAGAAA
ATTATGAACGGTTTCTTCTATTTTGTCTCTATATACTACGTATAGGAAATGTTTACATTTTCGTATTGTT
TTCGATTCACTCTATGAATAGTTCTTACTACAATTTTTTTGTCTAAAGAGTAATACTAGAGATAAACATA
AAAAATGTAGAGGTCGAGTTTAGATGCAAGTTCAAGGAGCGAAAGGTGGATGGGTAGGTTATATAGGGAT
ATAGCACAGAGATATATAGCAAAGAGATACTTTTGAGCAATGTTTGTGGAAGCGGTATTCGCAATATTTT
AGTAGCTCGTTACAGTCCGGTGCGTTTTTGGTTTTTTGAAAGTGCGTCTTCAGAGCGCTTTTGGTTTTCA
AAAGCGCTCTGAAGTTCCTATACTTTCTAGCTAGAGAATAGGAACTTCGGAATAGGAACTTCAAAGCGTT
TCCGAAAACGAGCGCTTCCGAAAATGCAACGCGAGCTGCGCACATACAGCTCACTGTTCACGTCGCACCT
ATATCTGCGTGTTGCCTGTATATATATATACATGAGAAGAACGGCATAGTGCGTGTTTATGCTTAAATGC
GTACTTATATGCGTCTATTTATGTAGGATGAAAGGTAGTCTAGTACCTCCTGTGATATTATCCCATTCCA
TGCGGGGTATCGTATGCTTCCTTCAGCACTACCCTTTAGCTGTTCTATATGCTGCCACTCCTCAATTGGA
TTAGTCTCATCCTTCAATGCTATCATTTCCTTTGATATTGGATCGATCCGATGATAAGCTGTCAAACATG
AGAATTGGGTAATAACTGATATAATTAAATTGAAGCTCTAATTTGTGAGTTTAGTATACATGCATTTACT
TATAATACAGTTTTTTAGTTTTGCTGGCCGCATCTTCTCAAATATGCTTCCCAGCCTGCTTTTCTGTAAC
GTTCACCCTCTACCTTAGCATCCCTTCCCTTTGCAAATAGTCCTCTTCCAACAATAATAATGTCAGATCC
TGTAGAGACCACATCATCCACGGTTCTATACTGTTGACCCAATGCGTCTCCCTTGTCATCTAAACCCACA
CCGGGTGTCATAATCAACCAATCGTAACCTTCATCTCTTCCACCCATGTCTCTTTGAGCAATAAAGCCGA
TAACAAAATCTTTGTCGCTCTTCGCAATGTCAACAGTACCCTTAGTATATTCTCCAGTAGATAGGGAGCC
CTTGCATGACAATTCTGCTAACATCAAAAGGCCTCTAGGTTCCTTTGTTACTTCTTCTGCCGCCTGCTTC
AAACCGCTAACAATACCTGGGCCCACCACACCGTGTGCATTCGTAATGTCTGCCCATTCTGCTATTCTGT
ATACACCCGCAGAGTACTGCAATTTGACTGTATTACCAATGTCAGCAAATTTTCTGTCTTCGAAGAGTAA
AAAATTGTACTTGGCGGATAATGCCTTTAGCGGCTTAACTGTGCCCTCCATGGAAAAATCAGTCAAGATA
TCCACATGTGTTTTTAGTAAACAAATTTTGGGACCTAATGCTTCAACTAACTCCAGTAATTCCTTGGTGG
TACGAACATCCAATGAAGCACACAAGTTTGTTTGCTTTTCGTGCATGATATTAAATAGCTTGGCAGCAAC
AGGACTAGGATGAGTAGCAGCACGTTCCTTATATGTAGCTTTCGACATGATTTATCTTCGTTTCCTGCAT
GTTTTTGTTCTGTGCAGTTGGGTTAAGAATACTGGGCAATTTCATGTTTCTTCAACACTACATATGCGTA
TATATACCAATCTAAGTCTGTGCTCCTTCCTTCGTTCTTCCTTCTGTTCGGAGATTACCGAATCAAAAAA
ATTTCAAGGAAACCGAAATCAAAAAAAAGAATAAAAAAAAAATGATGAATTGAAAAGCTAATTCTTGAAG
ACGAAAGGGCCTCGTGATACGCCTATTTTTATAGGTTAATGTCATGATAATAATGGTTTCTTAGACGTCA
GGTGGCACTTTTCGGGGAAATGTGCGCGGAACCCCTATTTGTTTATTTTTCTAAATACATTCAAATATGT
ATCCGCTCATGAGACAATAACCCTGATAAATGCTTCAATAATATTGAAAAAGGAAGAGTATGAGTATTCA
ACATTTCCGTGTCGCCCTTATTCCCTTTTTTGCGGCATTTTGCCTTCCTGTTTTTGCTCACCCAGAAACG
CTGGTGAAAGTAAAAGATGCTGAAGATCAGTTGGGTGCACGAGTGGGTTACATCGAACTGGATCTCAACA
GCGGTAAGATCCTTGAGAGTTTTCGCCCCGAAGAACGTTTTCCAATGATGAGCACTTTTAAAGTTCTGCT
ATGTGGCGCGGTATTATCCCGTATTGACGCCGGGCAAGAGCAACTCGGTCGCCGCATACACTATTCTCAG
AATGACTTGGTTGAGTACTCACCAGTCACAGAAAAGCATCTTACGGATGGCATGACAGTAAGAGAATTAT
GCAGTGCTGCCATAACCATGAGTGATAACACTGCGGCCAACTTACTTCTGACAACGATCGGAGGACCGAA
GGAGCTAACCGCTTTTTTGCACAACATGGGGGATCATGTAACTCGCCTTGATCGTTGGGAACCGGAGCTG
AATGAAGCCATACCAAACGACGAGCGTGACACCACGATGCCTGTAGCAATGGCAACAACGTTGCGCAAAC
TATTAACTGGCGAACTACTTACTCTAGCTTCCCGGCAACAATTAATAGACTGGATGGAGGCGGATAAAGT
TGCAGGACCACTTCTGCGCTCGGCCCTTCCGGCTGGCTGGTTTATTGCTGATAAATCTGGAGCCGGTGAG
CGTGGGTCTCGCGGTATCATTGCAGCACTGGGGCCAGATGGTAAGCCCTCCCGTATCGTAGTTATCTACA
CGACGGGGAGTCAGGCAACTATGGATGAACGAAATAGACAGATCGCTGAGATAGGTGCCTCACTGATTAA
GCATTGGTAACTGTCAGACCAAGTTTACTCATATATACTTTAGATTGATTTAAAACTTCATTTTTAATTT
AAAAGGATCTAGGTGAAGATCCTTTTTGATAATCTCATGACCAAAATCCCTTAACGTGAGTTTTCGTTCC
ACTGAGCGTCAGACCCCGTAGAAAAGATCAAAGGATCTTCTTGAGATCCTTTTTTTCTGCGCGTAATCTG
CTGCTTGCAAACAAAAAAACCACCGCTACCAGCGGTGGTTTGTTTGCCGGATCAAGAGCTACCAACTCTT
TTTCCGAAGGTAACTGGCTTCAGCAGAGCGCAGATACCAAATACTGTTCTTCTAGTGTAGCCGTAGTTAG
GCCACCACTTCAAGAACTCTGTAGCACCGCCTACATACCTCGCTCTGCTAATCCTGTTACCAGTGGCTGC
TGCCAGTGGCGATAAGTCGTGTCTTACCGGGTTGGACTCAAGACGATAGTTACCGGATAAGGCGCAGCGG
TCGGGCTGAACGGGGGGTTCGTGCACACAGCCCAGCTTGGAGCGAACGACCTACACCGAACTGAGATACC
TACAGCGTGAGCTATGAGAAAGCGCCACGCTTCCCGAAGGGAGAAAGGCGGACAGGTATCCGGTAAGCGG
CAGGGTCGGAACAGGAGAGCGCACGAGGGAGCTTCCAGGGGGAAACGCCTGGTATCTTTATAGTCCTGTC
GGGTTTCGCCACCTCTGACTTGAGCGTCGATTTTTGTGATGCTCGTCAGGGGGGCGGAGCCTATGGAAAA
ACGCCAGCAACGCGGCCTTTTTACGGTTCCTGGCCTTTTGCTGGCCTTTTGCTCACATGTTCTTTCCTGC
GTTATCCCCTGATTCTGTGGATAACCGTATTACCGCCTTTGAGTGAGCTGATACCGCTCGCCGCAGCCGA
ACGACCGAGCGCAGCGAGTCAGTGAGCGAGGAAGCGGAAGAGCGCCCAATACGCAAACCGCCTCTCCCCG
CGCGTTGGCCGATTCATTAATGCAGCTGGCACGACAGGTTTCCCGACTGGAAAGCGGGCAGTGAGCGCAA
CGCAATTAATGTGAGTTAGCTCACTCATTAGGCACCCCAGGCTTTACACTTTATGCTTCCGGCTCGTATG
TTGTGTGGAATTGTGAGCGGATAACAATTTCACACAGGAAACAGCTATGACCATGATTACGCCAAGCTTC
CTGAAACGGAGAAACATAAACAGGCATTGCTGGGATCACCCATACATCACTCTGTTTTGCCTGACCTTTT
CCGGTAATTTGAAAACAAACCCGGTCTCGAAGCGGAGATCCGGCGATAATTACCGCAGAAATAAACCCAT
ACACGAGACGTAGAACCAGCCGCACATGGCCGGAGAAACTCCTGCGAGAATTTCGTAAACTCGCGCGCAT
TGCATCTGTATTTCCTAATGCGGCACTTCCAGGCCTCGATCGAGACCGTTTATCCATTGCTTTTTTGTTG
TCTTTTTCCCTCGTTCACAGAAAGTCTGAAGAAGCTATA
Features (pLannotate 1.2.2; 35 found; start..end, strand, type, name):
     32..48      -  promoter       ARG4 promoter (fragment): S. cerevisiae ARG4
    153..236     +  CDS            YG007_YEAST: Protein predicted: Swiss-Prot protein existence level 4. From Saccharomyces cerevisiae (strain ATCC 204508 / S288c) (Baker's yeast).
    465..487     +  RBS            RBS: efficient ribosome binding site from bacteriophage T7 gene 10 (Olins and Rangwala, 1989)
    507..527     +  CDS            capTEV™ (fragment): composite tag for in vivo biotinylation, TEV protease cleavage, and 6xHis tagging
    528..560     +  CDS            T7 tag (gene 10 leader): leader peptide from bacteriophage T7 gene 10 promotes efficient translation in E. coli
    564..587     +  CDS            Xpress™ tag: Xpress™ epitope tag, including an enterokinase recognition and cleavage site
    603..1316    +  CDS            YPet: YPet is a basic (constitutively fluorescent) yellow fluorescent protein published in 2005, derived from Aequorea victoria. It has moderate acid sensitivity.
   1302..1426    +  protein_bind   attR1: mutant version of attR; recombination site for the Gateway® LR reaction LR Clonase™
   1451..1481    +  promoter       lac UV5 promoter: E. coli lac promoter with an "up" mutation
   1505..1534    +  promoter       cat promoter (fragment): promoter of the E. coli cat gene encoding chloramphenicol acetyltransferase
   1535..2216    +  CDS            CmR (fragment): chloramphenicol acetyltransferase confers resistance to chloramphenicol
   2373..2531    +  CDS            ccdA (fragment): CCDA_ECO57 - Also known as H, letA. Experimental evidence at protein level: Swiss-Prot protein existence level 1. Antitoxin component of a type II toxin-antitoxin (TA) system which inhibits the post-segregational killing (PSK) of plasmid-free cells, also referred to as a plasmid addiction system. Binds to and blocks the activity of CcdB; will also remove bound CcdB protein from the CcdB-GyrA complex by forming a CcdA-CcdB complex, a process termed rejuvenation. Functions as a transcriptional corepressor for the ccdAB operon, repression also requires CcdB (By similarity). From Escherichia coli
   2536..2563    +  CDS            ccdB (fragment): CcdB, a bacterial toxin that poisons DNA gyrase; ccdB; Plasmids containing the ccdB gene cannot be propagated in standard E. coli strains.
   2594..2896    +  CDS            ccdB: CCDB_ECOLI - Also known as G, letB, letD. Experimental evidence at protein level: Swiss-Prot protein existence level 1. Toxic component of a type II toxin-antitoxin (TA) system, functioning in plasmid maintainence. Responsible for the post- segregational killing (PSK) of plasmid-free cells, also referred to as a plasmid addiction system. Half-life of over 2 hours. Cell killing by CcdB is accompanied by filamentation, defects in chromosome and plasmid segregation, defects in cell division, formation of anucleate cells, decreased DNA synthesis and plasmid loss. Interferes with the activity of DN
   2940..3064    -  protein_bind   attR2: mutant version of attR; recombination site for the Gateway® LR reaction LR Clonase™
   3078..3791    +  CDS            Cerulean: Cerulean is a basic (constitutively fluorescent) cyan fluorescent protein published in 2004, derived from Aequorea victoria. It has low acid sensitivity.
   3828..3892    +  misc_feature   MCS (fragment): pBluescript multiple cloning site
   3901..3919    -  promoter       T7 promoter: promoter for bacteriophage T7 RNA polymerase
   3920..4063    +  CDS            ADH1 (fragment): ADH1_YEAST - Also known as ADC1. Experimental evidence at protein level: Swiss-Prot protein existence level 1. This isozyme preferentially catalyzes the conversion of primary unbranched alcohols to their corresponding aldehydes. Also shows activity toward secondary alcohols. From Saccharomyces cerevisiae (strain ATCC 204508 / S288c) (Baker's yeast).
   4067..4254    +  terminator     ADH1 terminator: S. cerevisiae ADH1; transcription terminator for the S. cerevisiae alcohol dehydrogenase 1 (ADH1) gene
   4262..4419    +  CDS            lacZα (fragment): LacZα fragment of β-galactosidase; lacZ fragment
   4425..4476    -  misc_feature   bom (fragment): basis of mobility region from pBR322
   4481..4564    +  CDS            RAF1 (fragment): RAF_YEAST - Experimental evidence at transcript level: Swiss-Prot protein existence level 2. Antagonizes transcriptional repression of recombinase FLP by REP1-REP2. May play a role in plasmid partitioning. From Saccharomyces cerevisiae (strain ATCC 204508 / S288c) (Baker's yeast).
   4718..6064    -  rep_origin     2μ ori: yeast 2μ plasmid origin of replication
   6069..6085    -  promoter       tet promoter (fragment): E. coli promoter for tetracycline efflux protein gene
   6175..6978    -  CDS            URA3: orotidine-5'-phosphate decarboxylase, required for uracil biosynthesis; S. cerevisiae URA3; yeast auxotrophic marker, counterselectable with 5-fluoroorotic acid (5-FOA)
   6979..7194    -  promoter       URA3 promoter: S. cerevisiae URA3
   7305..7409    +  promoter       AmpR promoter: bla
   7410..8270    +  CDS            AmpR: β-lactamase; bla; confers resistance to ampicillin, carbenicillin, and related antibiotics
   8441..9029    +  rep_origin     ori: high-copy-number ColE1/pMB1/pBR322/pUC origin of replication
   9212..9304    +  CDS            lacI (fragment): lac repressor; lacI; The lac repressor binds to the lac operator to inhibit transcription in E. coli. This inhibition can be relieved by adding lactose or isopropyl-β-D-thiogalactopyranoside (IPTG).
   9317..9338    +  protein_bind   CAP binding site: CAP binding activates transcription in the presence of cAMP. E. coli catabolite activator protein
   9353..9383    +  promoter       lac promoter: promoter for the E. coli lac operon
   9391..9407    +  protein_bind   lac operator: The lac repressor binds to the lac operator to inhibit transcription in E. coli. This inhibition can be relieved by adding lactose or isopropyl-β-D-thiogalactopyranoside (IPTG). lac repressor encoded by lacI
   9445..9699    -  CDS            BRP1 (fragment): BRP1_YEAST - Protein predicted: Swiss-Prot protein existence level 4. From Saccharomyces cerevisiae (strain ATCC 204508 / S288c) (Baker's yeast).
