[The description below was written by a language model from this plasmid's Addgene catalogue record and pLannotate feature annotations shown in this document.]
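Description:
pDRFLIP39 is an empty Gateway destination vector for building and expressing FRET biosensors in yeast, derived from the pDR196 yeast expression backbone. It is an E. coli–yeast shuttle plasmid. A high-copy ColE1/pUC-type origin and the ampicillin resistance gene support propagation in bacteria, while the 2μ origin and the URA3 auxotrophic marker provide episomal maintenance and selection in uracil-auxotrophic Saccharomyces cerevisiae. The catalogue lists the PMA1 promoter as driving expression. The automated annotation does not label it as such, although the fragments of yeast open reading frames flagged around the plasmid's start and end may reflect that promoter region. An ADH1 terminator lies downstream of the cassette.

The expression cassette encodes a fluorescent protein FRET pair split by a Gateway selection cassette. Upstream is a His-tagged leader, with T7 gene 10 leader and Xpress epitope sequences also annotated, fused to a yellow acceptor. The record calls this acceptor edAFPt9, and the annotation matches it to YPet. It runs into attR1. Between attR1 and attR2 sit the chloramphenicol resistance gene and the ccdB gyrase toxin, which is why the unrecombined vector needs a ccdB-tolerant strain and carries dual chloramphenicol/ampicillin resistance. After attR2 comes a cyan donor, recorded as t7edCFPt9 and matched to Cerulean, with a C-terminal cMyc tag according to the catalogue.

An LR reaction with an entry clone replaces the CmR/ccdB cassette with a ligand-binding domain of interest, giving an in-frame acceptor–domain–donor fusion. Ligand-induced conformational changes in this fusion can be read out as altered FRET. The associated publication used this type of vector in developing abscisic acid sensors.
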