Addgene plasmid #65517: pDRFLIP39
Purpose: (Empty Backbone) FRET biosensor Destination vector for yeast expression. Encodes a FRET pair for fusion with ligand binding domain of interest.
Depositing lab: Wolf Frommer. Depositing organization: Carnegie Institution for Science. Publication: Abscisic acid dynamics in roots detected with genetically encoded FRET sensors. Jones AM, Danielson JA, Manojkumar SN, Lanquar V, Grossmann G, Frommer WB. eLife. 2014 Apr 15;3:e01741. doi: 10.7554/eLife.01741. PubMed 24737862.
Backbone
  Vector backbone: pDR196
  Backbone size (bp): 6400
  Modifications to backbone: None
  Vector type: Yeast Expression
  Promoter: pPMA1
  Selectable markers: URA3
  Tag / fusion protein: 6His-edAFPt9-attR1 (N terminal on backbone); attR2-t7edCFPt9-cMyc (C terminal on backbone)
Growth in bacteria
  Bacterial resistance: Chloramphenicol and Ampicillin, 25 & 100 μg/mL
  Growth temperature: 37°C
  Growth strain: ccdB Survival
  Copy number: High Copy
Gene/Insert
  Cloning method: Gateway Cloning
  Sequencing primers: 5′ ACAAGTTTGTACAAAAAAGCA; 3′ ACCACTTTGTACAAGAAAGCTG
Terms and licenses: Academic/Nonprofit Terms; Industry Terms: Not Available to Industry
How to cite: pDRFLIP39 was a gift from Wolf Frommer (Addgene plasmid # 65517 ; http://n2t.net/addgene:65517 ; RRID:Addgene_65517)
