>Addgene plasmid #65517 | pDRFLIP39 | addgene partial sequence | sequence record 116483 | T7 5'-TAATACGACTCACTATAGGG-3'
GGTATCGATAAGCTTGATATCGAATTCCTGCAGCCCGGCCCTTATAAATCTTCCTCACTTATCAATTTTT
GTTCGATCCCGGCGGCGGTCAGGAACTCCAGCAGGACCATGTGATCGCGCTTCTCGTTGGGGTCTTTGAA
CAGGGCGGACTGGGTGCTCAGGTAGTGGTTGTCGGGCAGCAGCACGGGGCCGTCGCCGATGGGGGTGTTC
TGCTGGTAGTGGTCGGCGAGCTGCACGCTGCCGTCCTCGATGTTGTGGCGGATCTTGAAGTTGGCCTTGA
TGCCGTTCTTCTGCTTGTCGGCGGTGATATAGACGTTGTGGCTGATGTAGTTGTACTCCAGCTTGTGCCC
CAGGATGTTGCCGTCCTCCTTGAAGTCGATGCCCTTCAGCTCGATGCGGTTCACCAGGGTGTCGCCCTCG
AACTTCACCTCGGCGCGGGTCTTGTAGTTGCCGTCGTCCTTGAAGAAGATGGTGCGCTCCTGGACGTAGC
CTTCGGGCATGGCGGACTTGAAGAAGTCGTGCTGCTTCATGTGGTCGGGGTAGCGGCTGAAGCACTGCAC
GCCCCAGGTCAGGGTGGTCACGAGGGTGGGCCAGGGCACGGGCAGCTTGCCGGTGGTGCAGATGAACTTC
AGGGTCAGCTTGCCGTAGGTGGCATCGCCCTCGCCCTCGCCGGACACGCTGAACTTGTGG
