>Addgene plasmid #65517 | pDRFLIP39 | addgene partial sequence | sequence record 116484 | pPMA-For 5'-AACAATCGTTAATAATTAATTAATTGG-3'
CACACATTCAAAAGAAAGAAAAAAAATATACCCCAGCCTCGATCTAGAAATAATTTTGTTTAACTTTAAG
AAGGAGATATACATATGCGGGGTTCTCATCATCATCATCATCATGGTATGGCTAGCATGACTGGTGGACA
GCAAATGGGTCGGGATCTGTACGACGATGACGATAAGGATCCGGGCCTCGAGGTTTCTAAAGGTGAAGAA
TTGTTTACGGGCGTCGTCCCGATCCTCGTGGAACTCGACGGGGATGTTAACGGGCATAAGTTTTCGGTCA
GCGGGGAAGGGGAGGGGGACGCGACGTATGGGAAGCTCACTCTCAAGCTGATCTGTACGACGGGGAAACT
CCCGGTCCCGTGGCCGACGCTGGTCACGACGCTGGGATACGGGCTCCAATGCTTTGCGAGGTATCCGGAC
CACATGAAACAGCATGACTTTTTCAAATCGGCGATGCCGGAGGGATACGTGCAGGAACGGACGATCTTTT
TCAAAGACGATGGGAACTATAAGACGCGGGCGGAAGTCAAGTTTGAAGGGGACACGCTCGTCAACCGGAT
CGAACTCAAGGGGATTGACTTCAAAGAGGATGGGAACATACTCGGCCATAAGCTCGAATACAATTACAAC
TCGCATAACGTATACATCACCGCGGATAAGCAAAAGAACGGGATCAAAGCCAATTTCAAAATCCGGCATA
ACATAGAGGATGGGGGGGTCCAACTGGCGGATCACTATCAGCAAAACACGCCGATAGGGG
